>Addgene plasmid #202057 | pJT310 AAV-BFPdonor | addgene full sequence | sequence record 418117 | Addgene NGS Result
GCGAGCGCGCAGCTGCCTGCAGGGGCGCCTGATGCGGTATTTTCTCCTTACGCATCTGTGCGGTATTTCA
CACCGCATA
[95 nt withheld, positions 80-174]
T
[46 nt withheld, positions 176-221]
C
[141 nt withheld, positions 223-363]
CCTTTGACGTTGGAGTCCACGTTCTTT
[37 nt withheld, positions 391-427]
ACTCTATCTCGGGCTATTCTTTTGATTTATAAGGGATTTTGCCGATTTCGGTCTATTGGTTAAAAAATGA
GCTGATTTAACAAAAATTTAACGCGAATTTTAACAAAATATTAACGTTTACAATTTTATGGTGCACTCTC
AGTACAATCTGCTCTGATGCCGCATAGTTAAGCCAGCCCCGACACCCGCCAACACCCGCTGACGCGCCCT
GACGGGCTTGTCTGCTCCCGGCATCCGCTTACAGACAAGCTGTGACCGGGAGCTGCATGTGTCAGAGGTT
TTCACCGTCATCACCGAAACGCGCAAAGGGCCTCGTGATACGCCTATTTTTATAGGTTAATGTCATGATA
ATAATGGTTTCTTAGACGTCAGGTGGCACTTTTCGGGGAAATGTGCGCGGAACCCCTATTTGTTTATTTT
TCTAAATACATTCAAATATGTATCCGCTCATGAGACAATAACCCTGATAAATGCTTCAATAATATTGAAA
AAGGAAGAGTATGAGTATTCAACATTTCCGTGTCGCCCTTATTCCCTTTTTTGCGGCATTTTGCCTTCCT
GTTTTTGCTCACCCAGAAACGCTGGTGAAAGTAAAAGATGCTGAAGATCAGTTGGGTGCACGAGTGGGTT
ACATCGAACTGGATCTCAACAGCGGTAAGATCCTTGAGAGTTTTCGCCCCGAAGAACGTTTTCCAATGAT
GAGCACTTTTAAAGTTCTGCTATGTGGCGCGGTATTATCCCGTATTGACGCCGGGCAAGAGCAACTCGGT
CGCCGCATACACTATTCTCAGAATGACTTGGTTGAGTACTCACCAGTCACAGAAAAGCATCTTACGGATG
GCATGACAGTAAGAGAATTATGCAGTGCTGCCATAACCATGAGTGATAACACTGCGGCCAACTTACTTCT
GACAACGATCGGAGGACCGAAGGAGCTAACCGCTTTTTTGCACAACATGGGGGATCATGTAACTCGCCTT
GATCGTTGGGAACCGGAGCTGAATGAAGCCATACCAAACGACGAGCGTGACACCACGATGCCTGTAGCAA
TGGCAACAACGTTGCGCAAACTATTAACTGGCGAACTACTTACTCTAGCTTCCCGGCAACAATTAATAGA
CTGGATGGAGGCGGATAAAGTTGCAGGACCACTTCTGCGCTCGGCCCTTCCGGCTGGCTGGTTTATTGCT
GATAAATCTGGAGCCGGTGAGCGTGGGTCTCGCGGTATCATTGCAGCACTGGGGCCAGATGGTAAGCCCT
CCCGTATCGTAGTTATCTACACGACGGGGAGTCAGGCAACTATGGATGAACGAAATAGACAGATCGCTGA
GATAGGTGCCTCACTGATTAAGCATTGGTAACTGTCAGACCAAGTTTACTCATATATACTTTAGATTGAT
TTAAAACTTCATTTTTAATTTAAAAGGATCTAGGTGAAGATCCTTTTTGATAATCTCATGACCAAAATCC
CTTAACGTGAGTTTTCGTTCCACTGAGCGTCAGACCCCGTAGAAAAGATCAAAGGATCTTCTTGAGATCC
TTTTTTTCTGCGCGTAATCTGCTGCTTGCAAACAAAAAAACCACCGCTACCAGCGGTGGTTTGTTTGCCG
GATCAAGAGCTACCAACTCTTTTTCCGAAGGTAACTGGCTTCAGCAGAGCGCAGATACCAAATACTGTTC
TTCTAGTGTAGCCGTAGTTAGGCCACCACTTCAAGAACTCTGTAGCACCGCCTACATACCTCGCTCTGCT
AATCCTGTTACCAGTGGCTGCTGCCAGTGGCGATAAGTCGTGTCTTACCGGGTTGGACTCAAGACGATAG
TTACCGGATAAGGCGCAGCGGTCGGGCTGAACGGGGGGTTCGTGCACACAGCCCAGCTTGGAGCGAACGA
CCTACACCGAACTGAGATACCTACAGCGTGAGCTATGAGAAAGCGCCACGCTTCCCGAAGGGAGAAAGGC
GGACAGGTATCCGGTAAGCGGCAGGGTCGGAACAGGAGAGCGCACGAGGGAGCTTCCAGGGGGAAACGCC
TGGTATCTTTATAGTCCTGTCGGGTTTCGCCACCTCTGACTTGAGCGTCGATTTTTGTGATGCTCGTCAG
GGGGGCGGAGCCTATGGAAAAACGCCAGCAACGCGGCCTTTTTACGGTTCCTGGCCTTTTGCTGGCCTTT
TGCTCACATGTCCTGCAGGCAGCTGCGCGCTCGCTCGCTCACTGAGGCCGCCCGGGCGTCGGGCGACCTT
TGGTCGCCCGGCCTCAGTGAGCGAGCGAGCGCGCAGAGAGGGAGTGGCCAACTCCATCACTAGGGGTTCC
TGCGGCCGCACGCGTGTGTCTAGAGTGAGCAAGGGCGAGGAGCTGTTCACCGGGGTGGTGCCCATCCTGG
TCGAGCTGGACGGCGACGTAAACGGCCACAAGTTCAGCGTGTCTGGCGAGGGCGAGGGCGATGCCACCTA
CGGCAAGCTGACCCTGAAGTTCATCTGCACCACCGGCAAGCTGCCCGTGCCCTGGCCCACCCTCGTGACC
ACCCTGAGCCACGGGGTGCAGTGCTTCAGCCGCTACCCCGACCACATGAAGCAGCACGACTTCTTCAAGT
CCGCCATGCCCGAAGGCTACGTCCAGGAGCGCACCATCTTCTTCAAGGACGACGGCAACTACAAGACCCG
CGCCGAGGTGAAGTTCGAGGGCGACACCCTGGTGAACCGCATCGAGCTGAAGGGCATCGACTTCAAGGAG
GACGGCAACATCCTGGGGCACAAGCTGGAGTACAACTACAACAGCCACAACGTCTATATCATGGCCGACA
AGCAGAAGAACGGCATCAAGGCGAACTTCAAGATCCGCCACAACATCGAGGACGGCAGCGTGCAGCTCGC
CGACCACTACCAGCAGAACACCCCCATCGGCGACGGCCCCGTGCTGCTGCCCGACAACCACTACCTGAGC
ACCCAGTCCGCCCTGAGCAAAGACCCCAACGAGAAGCGCGATCACATGGTCCTGCTGGAGTTCGTGACCG
CCGCCGGGATCACTCTCGGCATGGACGAGCTGTACAGTAACGGACCGAGCGGCCGCAGGAACCCCTAGTG
ATGGAGTTGGCCACTCCCTCTCTGCGCGCTCGCTCGCTCACTGAGGCCGGGCGACCAAAGGTCGCCCGAC
GCCCGGGCTTTGCCCGGGCGGCCTCAGTGAGCGA
Features (pLannotate 1.2.2; 11 found; start..end, strand, type, name):
     28..79      -  misc_feature   bom (fragment): basis of mobility region from pBR322
     98..553     +  rep_origin     f1 ori (sequence partly withheld): f1 bacteriophage origin of replication; arrow indicates direction of (+) strand synthesis
    554..603     -  misc_feature   bom (fragment): basis of mobility region from pBR322
    699..731     -  CDS            rop (fragment): Rop protein, which maintains plasmids at low copy number; rop
    823..927     +  promoter       AmpR promoter: bla
    928..1788    +  CDS            AmpR: β-lactamase; bla; confers resistance to ampicillin, carbenicillin, and related antibiotics
   1959..2547    +  rep_origin     ori: high-copy-number ColE1/pMB1/pBR322/pUC origin of replication
   2620..2647    +  repeat_region  AAV2 ITR (fragment): inverted terminal repeat of adeno-associated virus serotype 2 inverted
   2676..2703    +  repeat_region  AAV2 ITR (fragment): inverted terminal repeat of adeno-associated virus serotype 2 inverted
   2762..3473    +  CDS            EGFP (fragment): the original enhanced GFP (Yang et al., 1996) mammalian codon-optimized
   3494..23      +  repeat_region  AAV2 ITR (across the origin): inverted terminal repeat of adeno-associated virus serotype 2 inverted
