[The description below was written by a language model from this plasmid's Addgene catalogue record and pLannotate feature annotations shown in this document.]
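Description:
pJT310 AAV-BFPdonor is a small (about 3.6 kb) AAV transfer plasmid built on the pJT026 backbone and recorded as a homology-directed repair (HDR) donor. It is propagated in E. coli from a high-copy ColE1/pUC-type origin and selected with ampicillin through the bla gene under its native promoter. An f1 phage origin is also present, along with short remnants of the pBR322 bom and rop regions that are backbone leftovers rather than functional parts. The record lists a recombination-deficient strain as the growth host, a common choice for repeat-containing ITR plasmids.

The payload sits between AAV2 inverted terminal repeats, the cis elements needed for replication and packaging of a recombinant AAV genome. The annotation finds a roughly 710 bp coding segment scored as an EGFP fragment. Given the construct name, this is most plausibly a BFP-type variant of the GFP family, which differs from EGFP at only a few residues, although the record does not spell out the sequence changes. No promoter, polyadenylation signal or other mammalian regulatory element is annotated. That fits a promoterless repair template whose fluorescent protein sequence itself provides the homology to a resident reporter locus, rather than an expression cassette. The target locus and the nuclease used with it are not stated.

One ITR is detected as a complete feature spanning the plasmid origin, but the other appears only as two short fragments. This agrees with the "ITR deletion" noted in the catalogue entry, and the depositor warns that the defect may compromise AAV production. The plasmid comes from work on transcriptional effector domains in human cells.
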