Addgene plasmid #202057: pJT310 AAV-BFPdonor
Purpose: AAV HDR donor
Depositing lab: Michael Bassik & Lacra Bintu. Depositing organization: Stanford University. Publication: Development of compact transcriptional effectors using high-throughput measurements in diverse contexts. Tycko J, Van MV, Aradhana, DelRosso N, Ye H, Yao D, Valbuena R, Vaughan-Jackson A, Xu X, Ludwig C, Spees K, Liu K, Gu M, Khare V, Mukund AX, Suzuki PH, Arana S, Zhang C, Du PP, Ornstein TS, Hess GT, Kamber RA, Qi LS, Khalil AS, Bintu L, Bassik MC. Nat Biotechnol. 2024 Nov 1. doi: 10.1038/s41587-024-02442-6. PubMed 39487265.
Backbone
  Vector backbone: pJT026
  Vector type: Mammalian Expression, AAV ; AAV packaging plasmid
Growth in bacteria
  Bacterial resistance: Ampicillin, 100 μg/mL
  Growth temperature: 37°C
  Growth strain: NEB Stable
  Copy number: High Copy
Gene/Insert
  Gene/Insert name: AAV-BFPdonor
  Species: H. sapiens (human)
  Mutation: ITR deletion
  Cloning method: Restriction Enzyme; 5′ cloning site Unknown (unknown if destroyed)
Terms and licenses: Academic/Nonprofit Terms; Industry Terms: Not Available to Industry
Depositor comments: ITR deletion may be problematic for AAV . Please visit https://www.biorxiv.org/content/10.1101/2023.05.12.540558v1 for bioRxiv preprint.
How to cite: pJT310 AAV-BFPdonor was a gift from Michael Bassik & Lacra Bintu (Addgene plasmid # 202057 ; http://n2t.net/addgene:202057 ; RRID:Addgene_202057)
